>Addgene plasmid #222730 | pNP1954 | addgene full sequence | sequence record 441219 | Addgene NGS Result
TGATGCCTCCGTGTAAGGGGGATTTCTGTTCATGGGGGTAATGATACCGATGAAACGAGAGAGGATGCTC
ACGATACGGGTTACTGATGATGAACATGCCCGGTTACTGGAACGTTGTGAGGGTAAACAACTGGCGGTAT
GGATGCGGCGGGACCAGAGAAAAATCACTCAGGGTCAATGCCAGCGCTTCGTTAATACAGATGTAGGTGT
TCCACAGGGTAGCCAGCAGCATCCTGCGATGCAGATCCGGAACATAATGGTGCAGGGCGCTGACTTCCGC
GTTTCCAGACTTTACGAAACACGGAAACCGAAGACCATTCATGTTGTTGCTCAGGTCGCAGACGTTTTGC
AGCAGCAGTCGCTTCACGTTCGCTCGCGTATCGGTGATTCATTCTGCTAACCAGTAAGGCAACCCCGCCA
GCCTAGCCGGGTCCTCAACGACAGGAGCACGATCATGCGCACCCGTGGGGCCGCCATGCCGGCGATAATG
GCCTGCTTCTCGCCGAAACGTTTGGTGGCGGGACCAGTGACGAAGGCTTGAGCGAGGGCGTGCAAGATTC
CGAATACCGCAAGCGACAGGCCGATCATCGTCGCGCTCCAGCGAAAGCGGTCCTCGCCGAAAATGACCCA
GAGCGCTGCCGGCACCTGTCCTACGAGTTGCATGATAAAGAAGACAGTCATAAGTGCGGCGACGATAGTC
ATGCCCCGCGCCCACCGGAAGGAGCTGACTGGGTTGAAGGCTCTCAAGGGCATCGGTCGAGATCCCGGTG
CCTAATGAGTGAGCTAACTTACATTAATTGCGTTGCGCTCACTGCCCGCTTTCCAGTCGGGAAACCTGTC
GTGCCAGCTGCATTAATGAATCGGCCAACGCGCGGGGAGAGGCGGTTTGCGTATTGGGCGCCAGGGTGGT
TTTTCTTTTCACCAGTGAGACGGGCAACAGCTGATTGCCCTTCACCGCCTGGCCCTGAGAGAGTTGCAGC
AAGCGGTCCACGCTGGTTTGCCCCAGCAGGCGAAAATCCTGTTTGATGGTGGTTAACGGCGGGATATAAC
ATGAGCTGTCTTCGGTATCGTCGTATCCCACTACCGAGATATCCGCACCAACGCGCAGCCCGGACTCGGT
AATGGCGCGCATTGCGCCCAGCGCCATCTGATCGTTGGCAACCAGCATCGCAGTGGGAACGATGCCCTCA
TTCAGCATTTGCATGGTTTGTTGAAAACCGGACATGGCACTCCAGTCGCCTTCCCGTTCCGCTATCGGCT
GAATTTGATTGCGAGTGAGATATTTATGCCAGCCAGCCAGACGCAGACGCGCCGAGACAGAACTTAATGG
GCCCGCTAACAGCGCGATTTGCTGGTGACCCAATGCGACCAGATGCTCCACGCCCAGTCGCGTACCGTCT
TCATGGGAGAAAATAATACTGTTGATGGGTGTCTGGTCAGAGACATCAAGAAATAACGCCGGAACATTAG
TGCAGGCAGCTTCCACAGCAATGGCATCCTGGTCATCCAGCGGATAGTTAATGATCAGCCCACTGACGCG
TTGCGCGAGAAGATTGTGCACCGCCGCTTTACAGGCTTCGACGCCGCTTCGTTCTACCATCGACACCACC
ACGCTGGCACCCAGTTGATCGGCGCGAGATTTAATCGCCGCGACAATTTGCGACGGCGCGTGCAGGGCCA
GACTGGAGGTGGCAACGCCAATCAGCAACGACTGTTTGCCCGCCAGTTGTTGTGCCACGCGGTTGGGAAT
GTAATTCAGCTCCGCCATCGCCGCTTCCACTTTTTCCCGCGTTTTCGCAGAAACGTGGCTGGCCTGGTTC
ACCACGCGGGAAACGGTCTGATAAGAGACACCGGCATACTCTGCGACATCGTATAACGTTACTGGTTTCA
CATTCACCACCCTGAATTGACTCTCTTCCGGGCGCTATCATGCCATACCGCGAAAGGTTTTGCGCCATTC
GATGGTGTCCGGGATCTCGACGCTCTCCCTTATGCGACTCCTGCATTAGGAAGCAGCCCAGTAGTAGGTT
GAGGCCGTTGAGCACCGCCGCCGCAAGGAATGGTGCATGCAAGGAGATGGCGCCCAACAGTCCCCCGGCC
ACGGGGCCTGCCACCATACCCACGCCGAAACAAGCGCTCATGAGCCCGAAGTGGCGAGCCCGATCTTCCC
CATCGGTGATGTCGGCGATATAGGCGCCAGCAACCGCACCTGTGGCGCCGGTGATGCCGGCCACGATGCG
TCCGGCGTAGAGGATCGAGATAAGAAGGAGATATACCATGGAAAAAAAAGCCCGCTCATTAGGCGGGCTG
ACAGCTGTCAGATCGTCCCATTCGCCATGCCGAAGCATGTTGCCCAGCCGGCGCCAGCGAGGAGGCTGGG
ACCATGCCGGCCAGTGAAACCAACCTTGCAAATACGGATTACCGGGAAAACCGGTCCATGATACTGTCCG
GTTTATCACTTTGGGAGAAAGGCAGTCCGCTGCATAAATCTAGGCAACAGGTTAGAACCCAAGGGGTCCC
ACGGCATGCGGACTGCAGGCAGAGAAAACTGGCCGATTTTCTCTGCACTGCTAGCATTATACCTAGGACT
GAGCTAGCTGTCAACGAGCTCGGCGCGCCTGCAGGTCGACAAGCTTGCGGCCGCATAATGCTTAAGTCGA
ACAGAAAGTAATCGTATTGTACACGGCCGCATAATCGAAATTCTATATAAACGCAGAAAGGCCCACCCGA
AGGTGAGCCAGTGTGACTCTAGTAGAGAGCGTTCACCGACAAACAACAGATAAAACGAAAGGCCCAGTCT
TTCGACTGAGCCTTTCGTTTTATTTGATGCCTGGAGATCCTTATCATTTGTACAGTTCATCCATACCATG
CGTGATGCCCGCTGCGGTTACGAACTCCAGCAGAACCATATGATCGCGTTTCTCGTTCGGATCTTTAGAC
AGAACGCTTTGCGTGCTCAGATAGTGATTGTCTGGCAGCAGAACAGGACCATCACCGATTGGAGTGTTTT
GCTGGTAGTGATCAGCCAGCTGCACGCTGCCATCCTCCACGTTGTGGCGAATTTTAAAATTCGCTTTAAT
GCCATTTTTTTGTTTATCGGCGGTGATGTAAACATTGTGGCTGTTAAAATTGTATTCCAGCTTATGGCCC
AGGATATTGCCGTCTTCTTTAAAGTCAATGCCTTTCAGCTCAATGCGGTTTACCAGGGTATCGCCTTCAA
ATTTCACTTCCGCACGCGTTTTGTACGTGCCGTCATCCTTAAAGGAAATCGTGCGTTCCTGCACATAGCC
TTCCGGCATGGCGGACTTGAAGAAGTCATGCTGCTTCATATGGTCCGGATAACGAGCAAAGCACTGAACA
CCATAAGTCAGCGTCGTTACCAGAGTCGGCCAAGGAACCGGCAGTTTACCAGTAGTACAGATGAACTTCA
GCGTCAGTTTACCATTAGTTGCGTCACCTTCACCCTCGCCACGCACGGAAAACTTATGACCGTTGACATC
ACCATCCAGTTCCACCAGAATAGGGACGACACCAGTGAACAGCTCTTCGCCTTTACGCATAGATCATTTC
TCCTCTTTCAGATCCGGACCTCCTAAATAGTTAGTTTGACGCACCGGATAACAGTATCTTGTATTATCCG
GATCTCGAGCACCACCAAAAGGAGGAACTATATCCGGATTGGCGAATGGG
[124 nt withheld, positions 3691-3814]
C
[91 nt withheld, positions 3816-3906]
A
[49 nt withheld, positions 3908-3956]
CCTTTGACGTTGGAGTCCACGTTCTTT
[37 nt withheld, positions 3984-4020]
ACCCTATCTCGGTCTATTCTTTTGATTTATAAGGGATTTTGCCGATTTCGGCCTATTGGTTAAAAAATGA
GCTGATTTAACAAAAATTTAACGCGAATTTTAACAAAATATTAACGCTTACAATTTAGGTGGCACTTTTC
GGGGAAATGTGCGCGGAACCCCTATTTGTTTATTTTTCTAAATACATTCAAATATGTATCCGCTCATGAA
TTAATTCTTAGAAAAACTCATCGAGCATCAAATGAAACTGCAATTTATTCATATCAGGATTATCAATACC
ATATTTTTGAAAAAGCCGTTTCTGTAATGAAGGAGAAAACTCACCGAGGCAGTTCCATAGGATGGCAAGA
TCCTGGTATCGGTCTGCGATTCCGACTCGTCCAACATCAATACAACCTATTAATTTCCCCTCGTCAAAAA
TAAGGTTATCAAGTGAGAAATCACCATGAGTGACGACTGAATCCGGTGAGAATGGCAAAAGTTTATGCAT
TTCTTTCCAGACTTGTTCAACAGGCCAGCCATTACGCTCGTCATCAAAATCACTCGCATCAACCAAACCG
TTATTCATTCGTGATTGCGCCTGAGCGAGACGAAATACGCGATCGCTGTTAAAAGGACAATTACAAACAG
GAATCGAATGCAACCGGCGCAGGAACACTGCCAGCGCATCAACAATATTTTCACCTGAATCAGGATATTC
TTCTAATACCTGGAATGCTGTTTTCCCGGGGATCGCAGTGGTGAGTAACCATGCATCATCAGGAGTACGG
ATAAAATGCTTGATGGTCGGAAGAGGCATAAATTCCGTCAGCCAGTTTAGTCTGACCATCTCATCTGTAA
CATCATTGGCAACGCTACCTTTGCCATGTTTCAGAAACAACTCTGGCGCATCGGGCTTCCCATACAATCG
ATAGATTGTCGCACCTGATTGCCCGACATTATCGCGAGCCCATTTATACCCATATAAATCAGCATCCATG
TTGGAATTTAATCGCGGCCTAGAGCAAGACGTTTCCCGTTGAATATGGCTCATAACACCCCTTGTATTAC
TGTTTATGTAAGCAGACAGTTTTATTGTTCATGACCAAAATCCCTTAACGTGAGTTTTCGTTCCACTGAG
CGTCAGACCCCGTAGAAAAGATCAAAGGATCTTCTTGAGATCCTTTTTTTCTGCGCGTAATCTGCTGCTT
GCAAACAAAAAAACCACCGCTACCAGCGGTGGTTTGTTTGCCGGATCAAGAGCTACCAACTCTTTTTCCG
AAGGTAACTGGCTTCAGCAGAGCGCAGATACCAAATACTGTCCTTCTAGTGTAGCCGTAGTTAGGCCACC
ACTTCAAGAACTCTGTAGCACCGCCTACATACCTCGCTCTGCTAATCCTGTTACCAGTGGCTGCTGCCAG
TGGCGATAAGTCGTGTCTTACCGGGTTGGACTCAAGACGATAGTTACCGGATAAGGCGCAGCGGTCGGGC
TGAACGGGGGGTTCGTGCACACAGCCCAGCTTGGAGCGAACGACCTACACCGAACTGAGATACCTACAGC
GTGAGCTATGAGAAAGCGCCACGCTTCCCGAAGGGAGAAAGGCGGACAGGTATCCGGTAAGCGGCAGGGT
CGGAACAGGAGAGCGCACGAGGGAGCTTCCAGGGGGAAACGCCTGGTATCTTTATAGTCCTGTCGGGTTT
CGCCACCTCTGACTTGAGCGTCGATTTTTGTGATGCTCGTCAGGGGGGCGGAGCCTATGGAAAAACGCCA
GCAACGCGGCCTTTTTACGGTTCCTGGCCTTTTGCTGGCCTTTTGCTCACATGTTCTTTCCTGCGTTATC
CCCTGATTCTGTGGATAACCGTATTACCGCCTTTGAGTGAGCTGATACCGCTCGCCGCAGCCGAACGACC
GAGCGCAGCGAGTCAGTGAGCGAGGAAGCGGAAGAGCGCCTGATGCGGTATTTTCTCCTTACGCATCTGT
GCGGTATTTCACACCGCAATGGTGCACTCTCAGTACAATCTGCTCTGATGCCGCATAGTTAAGCCAGTAT
ACACTCCGCTATCGCTACGTGACTGGGTCATGGCTGCGCCCCGACACCCGCCAACACCCGCTGACGCGCC
CTGACGGGCTTGTCTGCTCCCGGCATCCGCTTACAGACAAGCTGTGACCGTCTCCGGGAGCTGCATGTGT
CAGAGGTTTTCACCGTCATCACCGAAACGCGCGAGGCAGCTGCGGTAAAGCTCATCAGCGTGGTCGTGAA
GCGATTCACAGATGTCTGCCTGTTCATCCGCGTCCAGCTCGTTGAGTTTCTCCAGAAGCGTTAATGTCTG
GCTTCTGATAAAGCGGGCCATGTTAAGGGCGGTTTTTTCCTGTTTGGTCAC
Features (pLannotate 1.2.2; 16 found; start..end, strand, type, name):
     17..397     +  CDS            YPB1_ECOLX: Protein predicted: Swiss-Prot protein existence level 4. From Escherichia coli.
    469..760     -  CDS            TcR (fragment): tetracycline efflux protein; tet; confers resistance to tetracycline
    775..796     -  protein_bind   CAP binding site: CAP binding activates transcription in the presence of cAMP. E. coli catabolite activator protein
    809..1891    -  CDS            lacI: lac repressor; lacI; The lac repressor binds to the lac operator to inhibit transcription in E. coli. This inhibition can be relieved by adding lactose or isopropyl-β-D-thiogalactopyranoside (IPTG).
   1892..1969    -  promoter       lacI promoter: lacI
   1977..2256    -  CDS            TcR (fragment): tetracycline efflux protein; tet; confers resistance to tetracycline
   2570..2604    -  promoter       J23119 promoter: bacterial promoter (Registry of Standard Biological Parts BBa J23119)
   2712..2739    -  terminator     T7Te terminator: phage T7 early transcription terminator
   2755..2826    -  terminator     rrnB T1 terminator: transcription terminator T1 from the E. coli rrnB gene
   2847..3560    -  CDS            superfolder GFP: GFP variant that folds robustly even when fused to poorly folded proteins (Pédelacq et al., 2006)
   3691..4119    +  rep_origin     f1 ori (sequence partly withheld): f1 bacteriophage origin of replication; arrow indicates direction of (+) strand synthesis
   4172..4229    +  promoter       AmpR promoter (fragment): bla
   4238..5053    -  CDS            KanR: aminoglycoside phosphotransferase; aph(3')-Ia; confers resistance to kanamycin in bacteria or G418 (Geneticin®) in eukaryotes
   5175..5763    +  rep_origin     ori: high-copy-number ColE1/pMB1/pBR322/pUC origin of replication
   5949..6088    -  misc_feature   bom: basis of mobility region from pBR322
   6190..6381    -  CDS            rop: Rop protein, which maintains plasmids at low copy number; rop
