[The description below was written by a language model from this plasmid's Addgene catalogue record and pLannotate feature annotations shown in this document.]
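Description:
pNP1954 is a 6,381-nt bacterial expression plasmid built on the pNP1723 backbone, designed for the IS621 bridge RNA–guided recombination system in E. coli. It replicates from a ColE1/pMB1-type origin and also retains the pBR322 bom region and the rop gene. Rop lowers plasmid copy number, which fits the catalogue's low-copy designation. Selection is by kanamycin through an aph(3')-Ia cassette. An f1 phage origin, a lacI gene with its own promoter and CAP site, and flanking fragments of a tetracycline resistance gene are also annotated. These look like backbone carry-over, although the record does not say whether lacI has a regulatory role here.

According to the catalogue, the plasmid supplies the wild-type IS621 donor sequence together with a bridge RNA expressed in trans. The bridge RNA's target-binding loop is programmed to a target called T5, and its donor-binding loop is kept wild-type. The bridge RNA, cloned by Golden Gate assembly, and the donor site are not themselves annotated in the feature table. A constitutive J23119 promoter lies on the reverse strand in the region upstream of the reporter cassette. It may drive the bridge RNA, but the record does not confirm this. A superfolder GFP coding sequence followed by rrnB T1 and T7Te terminators has no annotated promoter directly upstream. This suggests a reporter that would be switched on only when recombination places a promoter in front of it, though that is an inference rather than something the record states. No recombinase coding sequence is annotated, so the IS621 recombinase and the target site are presumably provided on separate constructs. The plasmid is suited to testing programmable donor–target recombination in bacteria.
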