Addgene plasmid #222730: pNP1954
Purpose: pNP1723 - IS621 WT Donor and bridgeRNA in trans (TBL-T5, DBL-WT)
Depositing lab: Patrick Hsu. Depositing organization: Arc Institute. Publication: Bridge RNAs direct programmable recombination of target and donor DNA. Durrant MG, Perry NT, Pai JJ, Jangid AR, Athukoralage JS, Hiraizumi M, McSpedon JP, Pawluk A, Nishimasu H, Konermann S, Hsu PD. Nature. 2024 Jun;630(8018):984-993. doi: 10.1038/s41586-024-07552-4. Epub 2024 Jun 26. PubMed 38926615.
Backbone
  Vector backbone: pNP1723 - ColE1 Ori
  Vector type: Bacterial Expression
Growth in bacteria
  Bacterial resistance: Kanamycin, 50 μg/mL
  Growth temperature: 37°C
  Growth strain: NEB Stable
  Copy number: Low Copy
Gene/Insert
  Gene/Insert name: IS621 bridge RNA
  Species: E. coli
  Tag / fusion protein: sfGFP (N terminal on backbone)
  Cloning method: Golden Gate
Terms and licenses: Academic/Nonprofit Terms; Industry Terms: Not Available to Industry
Depositor comments: Please visit https://doi.org/10.1101/2024.01.24.577089 for bioRxiv preprint.
How to cite: pNP1954 was a gift from Patrick Hsu (Addgene plasmid # 222730 ; http://n2t.net/addgene:222730 ; RRID:Addgene_222730)
